>Addgene plasmid #226370 | pET-22b(+) pCopA RBS30 mscarlet | addgene full sequence | sequence record 460527 | Addgene NGS Result
TTGAGGACCCGGCTAGGCTGGCGGGGTTGCCTTACTGGTTAGCAGAATGAATCACCGATACGCGAGCGAA
CGTGAAGCGACTGCTGCTGCAAAACGTCTGCGACCTGAGCAACAACATGAATGGTCTTCGGTTTCCGTGT
TTCGTAAAGTCTGGAAACGCGGAAGTCAGCGCCCTGCACCATTATGTTCCGGATCTGCATCGCAGGATGC
TGCTGGCTACCCTGTGGAACACCTACATCTGTATTAACGAAGCGCTGGCATTGACCCTGAGTGATTTTTC
TCTGGTCCCGCCGCATCCATACCGCCAGTTGTTTACCCTCACAACGTTCCAGTAACCGGGCATGTTCATC
ATCAGTAACCCGTATCGTGAGCATCCTCTCTCGTTTCATCGGTATCATTACCCCCATGAACAGAAATCCC
CCTTACACGGAGGCATCAGTGACCAAACAGGAAAAAACCGCCCTTAACATGGCCCGCTTTATCAGAAGCC
AGACATTAACGCTTCTGGAGAAACTCAACGAGCTGGACGCGGATGAACAGGCAGACATCTGTGAATCGCT
TCACGACCACGCTGATGAGCTTTACCGCAGCTGCCTCGCGCGTTTCGGTGATGACGGTGAAAACCTCTGA
CACATGCAGCTCCCGGAGACGGTCACAGCTTGTCTGTAAGCGGATGCCGGGAGCAGACAAGCCCGTCAGG
GCGCGTCAGCGGGTGTTGGCGGGTGTCGGGGCGCAGCCATGACCCAGTCACGTAGCGATAGCGGAGTGTA
TACTGGCTTAACTATGCGGCATCAGAGCAGATTGTACTGAGAGTGCACCATTGCGGTGTGAAATACCGCA
CAGATGCGTAAGGAGAAAATACCGCATCAGGCGCTCTTCCGCTTCCTCGCTCACTGACTCGCTGCGCTCG
GTCGTTCGGCTGCGGCGAGCGGTATCAGCTCACTCAAAGGCGGTAATACGGTTATCCACAGAATCAGGGG
ATAACGCAGGAAAGAACATGTGAGCAAAAGGCCAGCAAAAGGCCAGGAACCGTAAAAAGGCCGCGTTGCT
GGCGTTTTTCCATAGGCTCCGCCCCCCTGACGAGCATCACAAAAATCGACGCTCAAGTCAGAGGTGGCGA
AACCCGACAGGACTATAAAGATACCAGGCGTTTCCCCCTGGAAGCTCCCTCGTGCGCTCTCCTGTTCCGA
CCCTGCCGCTTACCGGATACCTGTCCGCCTTTCTCCCTTCGGGAAGCGTGGCGCTTTCTCATAGCTCACG
CTGTAGGTATCTCAGTTCGGTGTAGGTCGTTCGCTCCAAGCTGGGCTGTGTGCACGAACCCCCCGTTCAG
CCCGACCGCTGCGCCTTATCCGGTAACTATCGTCTTGAGTCCAACCCGGTAAGACACGACTTATCGCCAC
TGGCAGCAGCCACTGGTAACAGGATTAGCAGAGCGAGGTATGTAGGCGGTGCTACAGAGTTCTTGAAGTG
GTGGCCTAACTACGGCTACACTAGAAGGACAGTATTTGGTATCTGCGCTCTGCTGAAGCCAGTTACCTTC
GGAAAAAGAGTTGGTAGCTCTTGATCCGGCAAACAAACCACCGCTGGTAGCGGTGGTTTTTTTGTTTGCA
AGCAGCAGATTACGCGCAGAAAAAAAGGATCTCAAGAAGATCCTTTGATCTTTTCTACGGGGTCTGACGC
TCAGTGGAACGAAAACTCACGTTAAGGGATTTTGGTCATGAGATTATCAAAAAGGATCTTCACCTAGATC
CTTTTAAATTAAAAATGAAGTTTTAAATCAATCTAAAGTATATATGAGTAAACTTGGTCTGACAGTTACC
AATGCTTAATCAGTGAGGCACCTATCTCAGCGATCTGTCTATTTCGTTCATCCATAGTTGCCTGACTCCC
CGTCGTGTAGATAACTACGATACGGGAGGGCTTACCATCTGGCCCCAGTGCTGCAATGATACCGCGAGAC
CCACGCTCACCGGCTCCAGATTTATCAGCAATAAACCAGCCAGCCGGAAGGGCCGAGCGCAGAAGTGGTC
CTGCAACTTTATCCGCCTCCATCCAGTCTATTAATTGTTGCCGGGAAGCTAGAGTAAGTAGTTCGCCAGT
TAATAGTTTGCGCAACGTTGTTGCCATTGCTGCAGGCATCGTGGTGTCACGCTCGTCGTTTGGTATGGCT
TCATTCAGCTCCGGTTCCCAACGATCAAGGCGAGTTACATGATCCCCCATGTTGTGCAAAAAAGCGGTTA
GCTCCTTCGGTCCTCCGATCGTTGTCAGAAGTAAGTTGGCCGCAGTGTTATCACTCATGGTTATGGCAGC
ACTGCATAATTCTCTTACTGTCATGCCATCCGTAAGATGCTTTTCTGTGACTGGTGAGTACTCAACCAAG
TCATTCTGAGAATAGTGTATGCGGCGACCGAGTTGCTCTTGCCCGGCGTCAATACGGGATAATACCGCGC
CACATAGCAGAACTTTAAAAGTGCTCATCATTGGAAAACGTTCTTCGGGGCGAAAACTCTCAAGGATCTT
ACCGCTGTTGAGATCCAGTTCGATGTAACCCACTCGTGCACCCAACTGATCTTCAGCATCTTTTACTTTC
ACCAGCGTTTCTGGGTGAGCAAAAACAGGAAGGCAAAATGCCGCAAAAAAGGGAATAAGGGCGACACGGA
AATGTTGAATACTCATACTCTTCCTTTTTCAATATTATTGAAGCATTTATCAGGGTTATTGTCTCATGAG
CGGATACATATTTGAATGTATTTAGAAAAATAAACAAATAGGGGTTCCGCGCACATTTCCCCGAAAAGTG
CCACCTAAATTGTAAGCGTTAATATTTTGTTAAAATTCGCGTTAAATTTTTGTTAAATCAGCTCATTTTT
TAACCAATAGGCCGAAATCGGCAAAATCCCTTATAAATCAAAAGAATAGACCGAGATAGGGT
[37 nt withheld, positions 2933-2969]
AAAGAACGTGGACTCCAACGTCAAAGG
[49 nt withheld, positions 2997-3045]
T
[91 nt withheld, positions 3047-3137]
G
[124 nt withheld, positions 3139-3262]
CCCATTCGCCAATCCGGATATAGTTCCTCCTTTCAGCAAAAAACCCCTCAAGACCCGTTTAGAGGCCCCA
AGGGGTTATGCTAGTTATTGCTCAGCGGTGGCAGCAGCCAACTCAGCTTCCTTTCGGGCTTTGTTAGCAG
CCGGATCTCAGTGGTGGTGGTGGTGGTGCTCGAGTTATTTGTATAGTTCATCCATGCCACCGGTAGAATG
ACGACCCTCGGAGCGCTCATATTGCTCTACCACCGTATAATCTTCATTATGAGAGGTGATGTCCAGTTTG
CGGTCCACATTGTACGCGCCAGGCATCTGCACAGGTTTCTTGGCTTTGTACGTGGTTTTGAAGTCAGCCA
GATAGCGGCCGCCATCTTTCAGGCGCAGGGCCATTTTAATGTCGCCTTTCAGCACACCATCTTCCGGATA
CAAGCGTTCGGTAGACGCCTCCCAACCCATCGTCTTTTTCTGCATCACCGGGCCATCAGGTGGAAAATTA
GTACCACGCAGTTTAACTTTATAGATCAGGGTGCCATCCTCCAGGGAGGTGTCCTGAGTGACGGTCACGG
CACCACCATCTTCAAAATTCATTACGCGTTCCCACTTGAAACCTTCCGGAAAAGACTGCTTATAATAGTC
CGGGATATCCGCTGGGTGTTTGATGAACGCCCTAGAACCGTACATAAATTGCGGGCTCAGGATGTCCCAG
GAAAAAGGCAGCGGGCCGCCTTTAGTCACTTTCAGTTTGGCGGTCTGGGTGCCTTCATACGGACGGCCCT
CGCCTTCGCCTTCGATCTCGAACTCGTGACCGTTCATAGAACCCTCCATGTGAACTTTGAAGCGCATGAA
CTCTTTAATCACAGCTTCTCCTTTACTCATCTAGTATTTCTCCTCTTTAATCTCTAGCTTAAAGTTAATT
TTGACTGGCTGTGATAAAGGTTAAACCTTCCAGCAAGGGGAAGGTCAAGAAATTAATAAACCAGGCGGGT
AAAAGTCCGTAAAGATTAAAAAATCGGCTCGATTTGCATCAGGATTAGACATTTATCTCTTTGTTTTCCT
GTAGTTAAGTTGCGGGTGCTAAGTTAAATCAGGATGCCTGAAAATCGGCACCGGGGTGAGGAATTACCTC
CCGCATCTATAAAAAGGAGTTAACAAAAGACGCGTCAGTGGGCTGATCATTAACTATCCGCTGGATGACC
AGGATGCCATTGCTGTGGAAGCTGCCTGCACTAATGTTCCGGCGTTATTTCTTGATGTCTCTGACCAGAC
ACCCATCAACAGTATTATTTTCTCCCATGAAGACGGTACGCGACTGGGCGTGGAGCATCTGGTCGCATTG
GGTCACCAGCAAATCGCGCTGTTAGCGGGCCCATTAAGTTCTGTCTCGGCGCGTCTGCGTCTGGCTGGCT
GGCATAAATATCTCACTCGCAATCAAATTCAGCCGATAGCGGAACGGGAAGGCGACTGGAGTGCCATGTC
CGGTTTTCAACAAACCATGCAAATGCTGAATGAGGGCATCGTTCCCACTGCGATGCTGGTTGCCAACGAT
CAGATGGCGCTGGGCGCAATGCGCGCCATTACCGAGTCCGGGCTGCGCGTTGGTGCGGATATCTCGGTAG
TGGGATACGACGATACCGAAGACAGCTCATGTTATATCCCGCCGTTAACCACCATCAAACAGGATTTTCG
CCTGCTGGGGCAAACCAGCGTGGACCGCTTGCTGCAACTCTCTCAGGGCCAGGCGGTGAAGGGCAATCAG
CTGTTGCCCGTCTCACTGGTGAAAAGAAAAACCACCCTGGCGCCCAATACGCAAACCGCCTCTCCCCGCG
CGTTGGCCGATTCATTAATGCAGCTGGCACGACAGGTTTCCCGACTGGAAAGCGGGCAGTGAGCGCAACG
CAATTAATGTAAGTTAGCTCACTCATTAGGCACCGGGATCTCGACCGATGCCCTTGAGAGCCTTCAACCC
AGTCAGCTCCTTCCGGTGGGCGCGGGGCATGACTATCGTCGCCGCACTTATGACTGTCTTCTTTATCATG
CAACTCGTAGGACAGGTGCCGGCAGCGCTCTGGGTCATTTTCGGCGAGGACCGCTTTCGCTGGAGCGCGA
CGATGATCGGCCTGTCGCTTGCGGTATTCGGAATCTTGCACGCCCTCGCTCAAGCCTTCGTCACTGGTCC
CGCCACCAAACGTTTCGGCGAGAAGCAGGCCATTATCGCCGGCATGGCGGCCCCACGGGTGCGCATGATC
GTGCTCCTGTCG
Features (pLannotate 1.2.2; 14 found; start..end, strand, type, name):
     42..422     -  CDS            YPB1_ECOLX: Protein predicted: Swiss-Prot protein existence level 4. From Escherichia coli.
    439..630     +  CDS            rop: Rop protein, which maintains plasmids at low copy number; rop
    732..871     +  misc_feature   bom: basis of mobility region from pBR322
   1057..1645    -  rep_origin     ori: high-copy-number ColE1/pMB1/pBR322/pUC origin of replication
   1816..2676    -  CDS            AmpR: β-lactamase; bla; confers resistance to ampicillin, carbenicillin, and related antibiotics
   2677..2781    -  promoter       AmpR promoter: bla
   2834..3262    -  rep_origin     f1 ori (sequence partly withheld): f1 bacteriophage origin of replication; arrow indicates direction of (+) strand synthesis
   3299..3346    -  terminator     T7 terminator: transcription terminator for bacteriophage T7 RNA polymerase
   3354..3403    -  CDS            SET1 (fragment): solubility-enhancement tag derived from T7 phage gene 10B
   3413..3430    -  CDS            9xHis (fragment): 9xHis affinity tag
   3440..4129    -  CDS            mScarlet-I: mScarlet-I is a basic (constitutively fluorescent) red fluorescent protein published in 2016, derived from synthetic construct. It is reported to be a rapidly-maturing monomer with moderate acid sensitivity.
   4412..5144    +  CDS            lacI (fragment): lac repressor; lacI; The lac repressor binds to the lac operator to inhibit transcription in E. coli. This inhibition can be relieved by adding lactose or isopropyl-β-D-thiogalactopyranoside (IPTG).
   5157..5178    +  protein_bind   CAP binding site: CAP binding activates transcription in the presence of cAMP. E. coli catabolite activator protein
   5193..5484    +  CDS            TcR (fragment): tetracycline efflux protein; tet; confers resistance to tetracycline
