[The description below was written by a language model from this plasmid's Addgene catalogue record and pLannotate feature annotations shown in this document.]
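Description:
pET-22b(+) pCopA RBS30 mscarlet is a bacterial expression plasmid built on the pET-22b(+) backbone that serves as a whole-cell copper biosensor circuit in E. coli. It replicates from a ColE1/pMB1-type origin, with the adjacent rop gene and bom mobilisation region inherited from pBR322, and is selected with ampicillin through the β-lactamase gene and its own promoter. An f1 phage origin is also present. The catalogue lists it as high copy, although the retained rop gene normally moderates copy number.

The payload is a red fluorescent reporter, catalogued as mScarlet and matched by the annotation software to the mScarlet-I variant. According to the record it is placed under the copper-responsive copA promoter (pCopA), with a ribosome binding site designated RBS30 that presumably sets translation strength. In E. coli this promoter is normally activated when copper levels rise, so red fluorescence reports the presence of copper ions. The reporter reading frame continues into the backbone-encoded C-terminal 6xHis tag and is followed by the T7 terminator. The short "SET1" hit between them is probably an annotation artefact of backbone sequence. Neither pCopA nor the RBS is annotated, but an unannotated gap immediately upstream of the reporter could accommodate them. No dedicated copper-sensing regulator gene is annotated, and lacI appears only as a fragment, alongside a partial tetracycline-resistance remnant.

The sequenced record spans 5,514 nt, noticeably shorter than the 6,517 bp total in the catalogue, so the stated sizes and the sequence do not fully agree. The plasmid was deposited in connection with work on engineered bacterial biofilm materials for portable whole-cell sensing.
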