Addgene plasmid #226370: pET-22b(+) pCopA RBS30 mscarlet
Purpose: Plasmid carries copper sensor circuit genes for whole-cell sensing of copper ions with RBS30
Depositing lab: Urartu Seker. Depositing organization: Bilkent University UNAM, Nanotechnology Research Center. Publication: Genetically engineered bacterial biofilm materials enhances portable whole cell sensing. Koksaldi IC, Avci E, Kose S, Ozkul G, Kehribar ES, Safak Seker UO. Biosens Bioelectron. 2024 Aug 10;264:116644. doi: 10.1016/j.bios.2024.116644. PubMed 39137519.
Backbone
  Vector backbone: pET-22b(+)
  Backbone size w/o insert (bp): 5518
  Total vector size (bp): 6517
  Vector type: Bacterial Expression
Growth in bacteria
  Bacterial resistance: Ampicillin, 100 μg/mL
  Growth temperature: 37°C
  Growth strain: DH5alpha
  Copy number: High Copy
Gene/Insert
  Gene/Insert name: mScarlet
  Species: Synthetic
  Insert size (bp): 999
  Promoter: copA promoter (pCopA)
  Tag / fusion protein: 6x Histag (C terminal on backbone)
  Cloning method: Gibson Cloning
  Sequencing primers: 5′ GCAGCAGCCAACTCAGCTTCC
Terms and licenses: Academic/Nonprofit Terms; Industry Terms: Not Available to Industry
How to cite: pET-22b(+) pCopA RBS30 mscarlet was a gift from Urartu Seker (Addgene plasmid # 226370 ; http://n2t.net/addgene:226370 ; RRID:Addgene_226370)
